>Addgene plasmid #142119 | TFORF2503 | addgene full sequence | sequence record 397703 | Addgene NGS Result
TTAATGTAGTCTTATGCAATACTCTTGTAGTCTTGCAACATGGTAACGATGAGTTAGCAACATGCCTTAC
AAGGAGAGAAAAAGCACCGTGCATGCCGATTGGTGGAAGTAAGGTGGTACGATCGTGCCTTATTAGGAAG
GCAACAGACGGGTCTGACATGGATTGGACGAACCACTGAATTGCCGCATTGCAGAGATATTGTATTTAAG
TGCCTAGCTCGATACATAAACGGGTCTCTCTGGTTAGACCAGATCTGAGCCTGGGAGCTCTCTGGCTAAC
TAGGGAACCCACTGCTTAAGCCTCAATAAAGCTTGCCTTGAGTGCTTCAAGTAGTGTGTGCCCGTCTGTT
GTGTGACTCTGGTAACTAGAGATCCCTCAGACCCTTTTAGTCAGTGTGGAAAATCTCTAGCAGTGGCGCC
CGAACAGGGACTTGAAAGCGAAAGGGAAACCAGAGGAGCTCTCTCGACGCAGGACTCGGCTTGCTGAAGC
GCGCACGGCAAGAGGCGAGGGGCGGCGACTGGTGAGTACGCCAAAAATTTTGACTAGCGGAGGCTAGAAG
GAGAGAGATGGGTGCGAGAGCGTCAGTATTAAGCGGGGGAGAATTAGATCGCGATGGGAAAAAATTCGGT
TAAGGCCAGGGGGAAAGAAAAAATATAAATTAAAACATATAGTATGGGCAAGCAGGGAGCTAGAACGATT
CGCAGTTAATCCTGGCCTGTTAGAAACATCAGAAGGCTGTAGACAAATACTGGGACAGCTACAACCATCC
CTTCAGACAGGATCAGAAGAACTTAGATCATTATATAATACAGTAGCAACCCTCTATTGTGTGCATCAAA
GGATAGAGATAAAAGACACCAAGGAAGCTTTAGACAAGATAGAGGAAGAGCAAAACAAAAGTAAGACCAC
CGCACAGCAAGCGGCCGCTGATCTTCAGACCTGGAGGAGGAGATATGAGGGACAATTGGAGAAGTGAATT
ATATAAATATAAAGTAGTAAAAATTGAACCATTAGGAGTAGCACCCACCAAGGCAAAGAGAAGAGTGGTG
CAGAGAGAAAAAAGAGCAGTGGGAATAGGAGCTTTGTTCCTTGGGTTCTTGGGAGCAGCAGGAAGCACTA
TGGGCGCAGCGTCAATGACGCTGACGGTACAGGCCAGACAATTATTGTCTGGTATAGTGCAGCAGCAGAA
CAATTTGCTGAGGGCTATTGAGGCGCAACAGCATCTGTTGCAACTCACAGTCTGGGGCATCAAGCAGCTC
CAGGCAAGAATCCTGGCTGTGGAAAGATACCTAAAGGATCAACAGCTCCTGGGGATTTGGGGTTGCTCTG
GAAAACTCATTTGCACCACTGCTGTGCCTTGGAATGCTAGTTGGAGTAATAAATCTCTGGAACAGATTTG
GAATCACACGACCTGGATGGAGTGGGACAGAGAAATTAACAATTACACAAGCTTAATACACTCCTTAATT
GAAGAATCGCAAAACCAGCAAGAAAAGAATGAACAAGAATTATTGGAATTAGATAAATGGGCAAGTTTGT
GGAATTGGTTTAACATAACAAATTGGCTGTGGTATATAAAATTATTCATAATGATAGTAGGAGGCTTGGT
AGGTTTAAGAATAGTTTTTGCTGTACTTTCTATAGTGAATAGAGTTAGGCAGGGATATTCACCATTATCG
TTTCAGACCCACCTCCCAACCCCGAGGGGACCCATGCATTGCATCTCAATTAGTCAGCAACCAGGTGTGG
AAAGTCCCCAGGCTCCCCAGCAGGCAGAAGTATGCAAAGCATGCGTCTCAATTAGTCAGCAACCATAGTC
CCGCCCCTAACTCCGCCCATCCCGCCCCTAACTCCGCCCAGTTCCGCCCATTCTCCGCCCCATGGCTGAC
TAATTTTTTTTATTTATGCAGAGGCCGAGGCCGCCTCGGCCTCTGAGCTATTCCAGAAGTAGTGAGGAGG
CTTTTTTGGAGGCCTAGGCTTTTGCAAAAAGCTTTCTAGAGGTACCACCGGAGCTTACCATGACCGAGTA
CAAGCCCACGGTGCGCCTCGCCACCCGCGACGACGTCCCCAGGGCCGTACGCACCCTCGCCGCCGCGTTC
GCCGACTACCCCGCCACGCGCCACACCGTCGATCCGGACCGCCACATCGAGCGGGTCACCGAGCTGCAAG
AACTCTTCCTCACGCGCGTCGGGCTCGACATCGGCAAGGTGTGGGTCGCGGACGACGGCGCCGCCGTGGC
GGTCTGGACCACGCCGGAGAGCGTCGAAGCGGGGGCGGTGTTCGCCGAGATCGGCCCGCGCATGGCCGAG
TTGAGCGGTTCCCGGCTGGCCGCGCAGCAACAGATGGAAGGCCTCCTGGCGCCGCACCGGCCCAAGGAGC
CCGCGTGGTTCCTGGCCACCGTCGGCGTCTCGCCCGACCACCAGGGCAAGGGTCTGGGCAGCGCCGTCGT
GCTCCCCGGAGTGGAGGCGGCCGAGCGCGCCGGGGTGCCCGCCTTCCTGGAGACCTCCGCGCCCCGCAAC
CTCCCCTTCTACGAGCGGCTCGGCTTCACCGTCACCGCCGACGTCGAGGTGCCCGAAGGACCGCGCACCT
GGTGCATGACCCGCAAGCCCGGTGCCAGTTAACGAATTCTAGATCTTGAGACAAATGGCAGTATTCATCC
ACAATTTTAAAAGAAAAGGGGGGATTGGGGGGTACAGTGCAGGGGAAAGAATAGTAGACATAATAGCAAC
AGACATACAAACTAAAGAATTACAAAAACAAATTACAAAAATTCAAAATTTTCGGGTTTATTACAGGGAC
AGCAGAGATCCACTTTGGCGCCGGCTCGAGGCCTGCAGGTGCAAAGATGGATAAAGTTTTAAACAGAGAG
GAATCTTTGCAGCTAATGGACCTTCTAGGTCTTGAAAGGAGTGGGAATTGGCTCCGGTGCCCGTCAGTGG
GCAGAGCGCACATCGCCCACAGTCCCCGAGAAGTTGGGGGGAGGGGTCGGCAATTGAACCGGTGCCTAGA
GAAGGTGGCGCGGGGTAAACTGGGAAAGTGATGTCGTGTACTGGCTCCGCCTTTTTCCCGAGGGTGGGGG
AGAACCGTATATAAGTGCAGTAGTCGCCGTGAACGTTCTTTTTCGCAACGGGTTTGCCGCCAGAACACAG
GTAAGTGCCGTGTGTGGTTCCCGCGGGCCTGGCCTCTTTACGGGTTATGGCCCTTGCGTGCCTTGAATTA
CTTCCACCTGGCTGCAGTACGTGATTCTTGATCCCGAGCTTCGGGTTGGAAGTGGGTGGGAGAGTTCGAG
GCCTTGCGCTTAAGGAGCCCCTTCGCCTCGTGCTTGAGTTGAGGCCTGGCCTGGGCGCTGGGGCCGCCGC
GTGCGAATCTGGTGGCACCTTCGCGCCTGTCTCGCTGCTTTCGATAAGTCTCTAGCCATTTAAAATTTTT
GATGACCTGCTGCGACGCTTTTTTTCTGGCAAGATAGTCTTGTAAATGCGGGCCAAGATCTGCACACTGG
TATTTCGGTTTTTGGGGCCGCGGGCGGCGACGGGGCCCGTGCGTCCCAGCGCACATGTTCGGCGAGGCGG
GGCCTGCGAGCGCGGCCACCGAGAATCGGACGGGGGTAGTCTCAAGCTGGCCGGCCTGCTCTGGTGCCTG
GCCTCGCGCCGCCGTGTATCGCCCCGCCCTGGGCGGCAAGGCTGGCCCGGTCGGCACCAGTTGCGTGAGC
GGAAAGATGGCCGCTTCCCGGCCCTGCTGCAGGGAGCTCAAAATGGAGGACGCGGCGCTCGGGAGAGCGG
GCGGGTGAGTCACCCACACAAAGGAAAAGGGCCTTTCCGTCCTCAGCCGTCGCTTCATGTGACTCCACGG
AGTACCGGGCGCCGTCCAGGCACCTCGATTAGTTCTCGAGCTTTTGGAGTACGTCGTCTTTAGGTTGGGG
GGAGGGGTTTTATGCGATGGAGTTTCCCCACACTGAGTGGGTGGAGACTGAAGTTAGGCCAGCTTGGCAC
TTGATGTAATTCTCCTTGGAATTTGCCCTTTTTGAGTTTGGATCTTGGTTCATTCTCAAGCCTCAGACAG
TGGTTCAAAGTTTTTTTCTTCCATTTCAGGTGTCGTGAGGCTAGCACCGCCACCATGGAGCCTGCACCCG
CCCGATCTCCGAGGCCCCAGCAGGACCCCGCCCGGCCCCAGGAGCCCACCATGCCTCCCCCCGAGACCCC
CTCTGAAGGCCGCCAGCCCAGCCCCAGCCCCAGCCCTACAGAGCGAGCCCCCGCTTCGGAGGAGGAGTTC
CAGTTTCTGCGCTGCCAGCAATGCCAGGCGGAAGCCAAGTGCCCGAAGCTGCTGCCTTGTCTGCACACGC
TGTGCTCAGGATGCCTGGAGGCGTCGGGCATGCAGTGCCCCATCTGCCAGGCGCCCTGGCCCCTAGGTGC
AGACACACCCGCCCTGGATAACGTCTTTTTCGAGAGTCTGCAGCGGCGCCTGTCGGTGTACCGGCAGATT
GTGGATGCGCAGGCTGTGTGCACCCGCTGCAAAGAGTCGGCCGACTTCTGGTGCTTTGAGTGCGAGCAGC
TCCTCTGCGCCAAGTGCTTCGAGGCACACCAGTGGTTCCTCAAGCACGAGGCCCGGCCCCTAGCAGAGCT
GCGCAACCAGTCGGTGCGTGAGTTCCTGGACGGCACCCGCAAGACCAACAACATCTTCTGCTCCAACCCC
AACCACCGCACCCCTACGCTGACCAGCATCTACTGCCGAGGATGTTCCAAGCCGCTGTGCTGCTCGTGCG
CGCTCCTTGACAGCAGCCACAGTGAGCTCAAGTGCGACATCAGCGCAGAGATCCAGCAGCGACAGGAGGA
GCTGGACGCCATGACGCAGGCGCTGCAGGAGCAGGATAGTGCCTTTGGCGCGGTTCACGCGCAGATGCAC
GCGGCCGTCGGCCAGCTGGGCCGCGCGCGTGCCGAGACCGAGGAGCTGATCCGCGAGCGCGTGCGCCAGG
TGGTAGCTCACGTGCGGGCTCAGGAGCGCGAGCTGCTGGAGGCTGTGGACGCGCGGTACCAGCGCGACTA
CGAGGAGATGGCCAGTCGGCTGGGCCGCCTGGATGCTGTGCTGCAGCGCATCCGCACGGGCAGCGCGCTG
GTGCAGAGGATGAAGTGCTACGCCTCGGACCAGGAGGTGCTGGACATGCACGGTTTCCTGCGCCAGGCGC
TCTGCCGCCTGCGCCAGGAGGAGCCCCAGAGCCTGCAAGCTGCCGTGCGCACCGATGGCTTCGACGAGTT
CAAGGTGCGCCTGCAGGACCTCAGCTCTTGCATCACCCAGGGGAAAGATGCAGCTGTATCCAAGAAAGCC
AGCCCAGAGGCTGCCAGCACTCCCAGGGACCCTATTGACGTTGACCTGCCCGAGGAGGCAGAGAGAGTGA
AGGCCCAGGTTCAGGCCCTGGGGCTGGCTGAAGCCCAGCCTATGGCTGTGGTACAGTCAGTGCCCGGGGC
ACACCCCGTGCCAGTGTACGCCTTCTCCATCAAAGGCCCTTCCTATGGAGAGGATGTCTCCAATACAACG
ACAGCCCAGAAGAGGAAGTGCAGCCAGACCCAGTGCCCCAGGAAGGTCATCAAGATGGAGTCTGAGGAGG
GGAAGGAGGCAAGGTTGGCTCGGAGCTCCCCGGAGCAGCCCAGGCCCAGCACCTCCAAGGCAGTCTCACC
ACCCCACCTGGATGGACCGCCTAGCCCCAGGAGCCCCGTCATAGGAAGTGAGGTCTTCCTGCCCAACAGC
AACCACGTGGCCAGTGGCGCCGGGGAGGCAGAGGAACGCGTTGTGGTGATCAGCAGCTCGGAAGACTCAG
ATGCCGAAAACTCGGTGAGTGGCCCAGAAGTTCAGCCCAGGACTCCTGCCTCCCCCCATTTCAGGTCCCA
GGGGGCACAGCCACAGCAGGTGACTCTCAGACTTGCCTTGCGCCTGGGGAATTTTCCAGTGAGGCATTAG
TAATGAACTAGTCCGTAACTTGAAAGTATTTCGATTTCTTGGCTTTATATATCTTGTGGAAAGGACGACA
CTACAAACACAACGTTAGTAGCACGCGTTAAGTCGACAATCAACCTCTGGATTACAAAATTTGTGAAAGA
TTGACTGGTATTCTTAACTATGTTGCTCCTTTTACGCTATGTGGATACGCTGCTTTAATGCCTTTGTATC
ATGCTATTGCTTCCCGTATGGCTTTCATTTTCTCCTCCTTGTATAAATCCTGGTTGCTGTCTCTTTATGA
GGAGTTGTGGCCCGTTGTCAGGCAACGTGGCGTGGTGTGCACTGTGTTTGCTGACGCAACCCCCACTGGT
TGGGGCATTGCCACCACCTGTCAGCTCCTTTCCGGGACTTTCGCTTTCCCCCTCCCTATTGCCACGGCGG
AACTCATCGCCGCCTGCCTTGCCCGCTGCTGGACAGGGGCTCGGCTGTTGGGCACTGACAATTCCGTGGT
GTTGTCGGGGAAATCATCGTCCTTTCCTTGGCTGCTCGCCTGTGTTGCCACCTGGATTCTGCGCGGGACG
TCCTTCTGCTACGTCCCTTCGGCCCTCAATCCAGCGGACCTTCCTTCCCGCGGCCTGCTGCCGGCTCTGC
GGCCTCTTCCGCGTCTTCGCCTTCGCCCTCAGACGAGTCGGATCTCCCTTTGGGCCGCCTCCCCGCGTCG
ACTTTAAGACCAATGACTTACAAGGCAGCTGTAGATCTTAGCCACTTTTTAAAAGAAAAGGGGGGACTGG
AAGGGCTAATTCACTCCCAACGAAGACAAGATCTGCTTTTTGCTTGTACTGGGTCTCTCTGGTTAGACCA
GATCTGAGCCTGGGAGCTCTCTGGCTAACTAGGGAACCCACTGCTTAAGCCTCAATAAAGCTTGCCTTGA
GTGCTTCAAGTAGTGTGTGCCCGTCTGTTGTGTGACTCTGGTAACTAGAGATCCCTCAGACCCTTTTAGT
CAGTGTGGAAAATCTCTAGCAGTACGTATAGTAGTTCATGTCATCTTATTATTCAGTATTTATAACTTGC
AAAGAAATGAATATCAGAGAGTGAGAGGAACTTGTTTATTGCAGCTTATAATGGTTACAAATAAAGCAAT
AGCATCACAAATTTCACAAATAAAGCATTTTTTTCACTGCATTCTAGTTGTGGTTTGTCCAAACTCATCA
ATGTATCTTATCATGTCTGGCTCTAGCTATCCCGCCCCTAACTCCGCCCATCCCGCCCCTAACTCCGCCC
AGTTCCGCCCATTCTCCGCCCCATGGCTGACTAATTTTTTTTATTTATGCAGAGGCCGAGGCCGCCTCGG
CCTCTGAGCTATTCCAGAAGTAGTGAGGAGGCTTTTTTGGAGGCCTAGGGACGTACCCAATTCGCCCTAT
AGTGAGTCGTATTACGCGCGCTCACTGGCCGTCGTTTTACAACGTCGTGACTGGGAAAACCCTGGCGTTA
CCCAACTTAATCGCCTTGCAGCACATCCCCCTTTCGCCAGCTGGCGTAATAGCGAAGAGGCCCGCACCGA
TCGCCCTTCCCAACAGTTGCGCAGCCTGAATGGCGAATGGG
[124 nt withheld, positions 7532-7655]
C
[91 nt withheld, positions 7657-7747]
A
[49 nt withheld, positions 7749-7797]
CCTTTGACGTTGGAGTCCACGTTCTTT
[37 nt withheld, positions 7825-7861]
ACCCTATCTCGGTCTATTCTTTTGATTTATAAGGGATTTTGCCGATTTCGGCCTATTGGTTAAAAAATGA
GCTGATTTAACAAAAATTTAACGCGAATTTTAACAAAATATTAACGCTTACAATTTAGGTGGCACTTTTC
GGGGAAATGTGCGCGGAACCCCTATTTGTTTATTTTTCTAAATACATTCAAATATGTATCCGCTCATGAG
ACAATAACCCTGATAAATGCTTCAATAATATTGAAAAAGGAAGAGTATGAGTATTCAACATTTCCGTGTC
GCCCTTATTCCCTTTTTTGCGGCATTTTGCCTTCCTGTTTTTGCTCACCCAGAAACGCTGGTGAAAGTAA
AAGATGCTGAAGATCAGTTGGGTGCACGAGTGGGTTACATCGAACTGGATCTCAACAGCGGTAAGATCCT
TGAGAGTTTTCGCCCCGAAGAACGTTTTCCAATGATGAGCACTTTTAAAGTTCTGCTATGTGGCGCGGTA
TTATCCCGTATTGACGCCGGGCAAGAGCAACTCGGTCGCCGCATACACTATTCTCAGAATGACTTGGTTG
AGTACTCACCAGTCACAGAAAAGCATCTTACGGATGGCATGACAGTAAGAGAATTATGCAGTGCTGCCAT
AACCATGAGTGATAACACTGCGGCCAACTTACTTCTGACAACGATCGGAGGACCGAAGGAGCTAACCGCT
TTTTTGCACAACATGGGGGATCATGTAACTCGCCTTGATCGTTGGGAACCGGAGCTGAATGAAGCCATAC
CAAACGACGAGCGTGACACCACGATGCCTGTAGCAATGGCAACAACGTTGCGCAAACTATTAACTGGCGA
ACTACTTACTCTAGCTTCCCGGCAACAATTAATAGACTGGATGGAGGCGGATAAAGTTGCAGGACCACTT
CTGCGCTCGGCCCTTCCGGCTGGCTGGTTTATTGCTGATAAATCTGGAGCCGGTGAGCGTGGGTCTCGCG
GTATCATTGCAGCACTGGGGCCAGATGGTAAGCCCTCCCGTATCGTAGTTATCTACACGACGGGGAGTCA
GGCAACTATGGATGAACGAAATAGACAGATCGCTGAGATAGGTGCCTCACTGATTAAGCATTGGTAACTG
TCAGACCAAGTTTACTCATATATACTTTAGATTGATTTAAAACTTCATTTTTAATTTAAAAGGATCTAGG
TGAAGATCCTTTTTGATAATCTCATGACCAAAATCCCTTAACGTGAGTTTTCGTTCCACTGAGCGTCAGA
CCCCGTAGAAAAGATCAAAGGATCTTCTTGAGATCCTTTTTTTCTGCGCGTAATCTGCTGCTTGCAAACA
AAAAAACCACCGCTACCAGCGGTGGTTTGTTTGCCGGATCAAGAGCTACCAACTCTTTTTCCGAAGGTAA
CTGGCTTCAGCAGAGCGCAGATACCAAATACTGTTCTTCTAGTGTAGCCGTAGTTAGGCCACCACTTCAA
GAACTCTGTAGCACCGCCTACATACCTCGCTCTGCTAATCCTGTTACCAGTGGCTGCTGCCAGTGGCGAT
AAGTCGTGTCTTACCGGGTTGGACTCAAGACGATAGTTACCGGATAAGGCGCAGCGGTCGGGCTGAACGG
GGGGTTCGTGCACACAGCCCAGCTTGGAGCGAACGACCTACACCGAACTGAGATACCTACAGCGTGAGCT
ATGAGAAAGCGCCACGCTTCCCGAAGGGAGAAAGGCGGACAGGTATCCGGTAAGCGGCAGGGTCGGAACA
GGAGAGCGCACGAGGGAGCTTCCAGGGGGAAACGCCTGGTATCTTTATAGTCCTGTCGGGTTTCGCCACC
TCTGACTTGAGCGTCGATTTTTGTGATGCTCGTCAGGGGGGCGGAGCCTATGGAAAAACGCCAGCAACGC
GGCCTTTTTACGGTTCCTGGCCTTTTGCTGGCCTTTTGCTCACATGTTCTTTCCTGCGTTATCCCCTGAT
TCTGTGGATAACCGTATTACCGCCTTTGAGTGAGCTGATACCGCTCGCCGCAGCCGAACGACCGAGCGCA
GCGAGTCAGTGAGCGAGGAAGCGGAAGAGCGCCCAATACGCAAACCGCCTCTCCCCGCGCGTTGGCCGAT
TCATTAATGCAGCTGGCACGACAGGTTTCCCGACTGGAAAGCGGGCAGTGAGCGCAACGCAATTAATGTG
AGTTAGCTCACTCATTAGGCACCCCAGGCTTTACACTTTATGCTTCCGGCTCGTATGTTGTGTGGAATTG
TGAGCGGATAACAATTTCACACAGGAAACAGCTATGACCATGATTACGCCAAGCGCGCAATTAACCCTCA
CTAAAGGGAACAAAAGCTGGAGCTGCAAGC
Features (pLannotate 1.2.2; 31 found; start..end, strand, type, name):
      5..231     +  promoter       RSV promoter: Rous sarcoma virus enhancer/promoter
    232..412     +  LTR            5' LTR (truncated): truncated 5' long terminal repeat (LTR) from HIV-1
    459..584     +  misc_feature   HIV-1 Ψ: packaging signal of human immunodeficiency virus type 1
    568..931     +  CDS            HIV-1 gag (fragment): gag protein from human immunodeficiency virus 1; gag
   1077..1310    +  misc_feature   RRE: The Rev response element (RRE) of HIV-1 allows for Rev-dependent mRNA export from the nucleus to the cytoplasm.
   1687..1713    +  CDS            Rev (fragment): human immunodeficiency virus 1 (HIV-1) Rev protein; rev; enhances nuclear export of unspliced and incompletely spliced viral mRNAs
   1720..1743    +  promoter       SV40 promoter (fragment): SV40 early promoter
   1744..1815    +  promoter       SV40 promoter (fragment): SV40 enhancer and early promoter
   1839..1974    +  rep_origin     SV40 ori: SV40 origin of replication
   2020..2616    +  CDS            PuroR (fragment): puromycin N-acetyltransferase; pac from Streptomyces; confers resistance to puromycin
   2665..2782    +  misc_feature   cPPT/CTS: central polypurine tract and central termination sequence of HIV-1
   2847..2913    +  CDS            small t antigen (fragment): SV40 (simian virus 40) small t antigen
   2920..4098    +  promoter       EF-1α promoter: strong constitutive promoter for human elongation factor EF-1α
   4115..5830    +  CDS            PML (fragment): PML_HUMAN - Also known as MYL, PP8675, RNF71, TRIM19. Experimental evidence at protein level: Swiss-Prot protein existence level 1. Exhibits antiviral activity against both DNA and RNA viruses. The antiviral activity can involve one or several isoform(s) and can be enhanced by the permanent PML-NB-associated protein DAXX or by the recruitment of p53/TP53 within these structures. Isoform PML-4 restricts varicella zoster virus (VZV) via sequestration of virion capsids in PML-NBs thereby preventing their nuclear egress and inhibiting formation of infectious virus particles. The sumoylated isoform
   5963..6016    +  promoter       U6 promoter (fragment): RNA polymerase III promoter for human U6 snRNA
   6058..6646    +  misc_feature   WPRE: woodchuck hepatitis virus posttranscriptional regulatory element
   6697..6716    +  misc_feature   cPPT/CTS (fragment): central polypurine tract and central termination sequence of HIV-1
   6718..6951    +  LTR            3' LTR (ΔU3): self-inactivating 3' long terminal repeat (LTR) from HIV-1
   7029..7150    +  polyA_signal   SV40 poly(A) signal: SV40 polyadenylation signal
   7190..7325    +  rep_origin     SV40 ori: SV40 origin of replication
   7346..7364    -  promoter       T7 promoter: promoter for bacteriophage T7 RNA polymerase
   7372..7527    +  CDS            lacZα (fragment): LacZα fragment of β-galactosidase; lacZ fragment
   7532..7960    +  rep_origin     f1 ori (sequence partly withheld): f1 bacteriophage origin of replication; arrow indicates direction of (+) strand synthesis
   8013..8117    +  promoter       AmpR promoter: bla
   8118..8978    +  CDS            AmpR: β-lactamase; bla; confers resistance to ampicillin, carbenicillin, and related antibiotics
   9149..9737    +  rep_origin     ori: high-copy-number ColE1/pMB1/pBR322/pUC origin of replication
   9920..10012   +  CDS            lacI (fragment): lac repressor; lacI; The lac repressor binds to the lac operator to inhibit transcription in E. coli. This inhibition can be relieved by adding lactose or isopropyl-β-D-thiogalactopyranoside (IPTG).
  10025..10046   +  protein_bind   CAP binding site: CAP binding activates transcription in the presence of cAMP. E. coli catabolite activator protein
  10061..10091   +  promoter       lac promoter: promoter for the E. coli lac operon
  10099..10115   +  protein_bind   lac operator: The lac repressor binds to the lac operator to inhibit transcription in E. coli. This inhibition can be relieved by adding lactose or isopropyl-β-D-thiogalactopyranoside (IPTG). lac repressor encoded by lacI
  10160..10178   +  promoter       T3 promoter: promoter for bacteriophage T3 RNA polymerase
