[The description below was written by a language model from this plasmid's Addgene catalogue record and pLannotate feature annotations shown in this document.]
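Description:
TFORF2503 is a lentiviral mammalian expression plasmid built on the pLX_TRC317 backbone. It belongs to a barcoded transcription factor ORF collection designed for overexpression and pooled screening. It carries a synthesized human PML (TRIM19) open reading frame, corresponding to a specific annotated transcript isoform, under the strong constitutive EF-1α promoter. The catalogue lists the insert at about 1.9 kb, and the annotation matches roughly 1.7 kb of it to PML. According to the record, each ORF in the collection is paired with a unique 24-bp barcode, so the transcription factor can be identified by sequencing in a pooled experiment. The barcode is not annotated in the feature table, so its exact position is not stated. A WPRE downstream of the ORF enhances transcript stability and expression.

The viral framework is typical of third-generation, self-inactivating designs. An RSV promoter drives a truncated HIV-1 5' LTR, followed by the Ψ packaging signal with a partial gag sequence, the RRE for Rev-dependent nuclear export, a cPPT/CTS, and a ΔU3 3' LTR followed by an SV40 poly(A) signal. Upstream of the EF-1α cassette, an SV40 early promoter/origin segment drives a puromycin N-acetyltransferase gene, which allows selection of transduced mammalian cells. In bacteria, the plasmid is maintained through a high-copy ColE1/pUC-type origin and ampicillin resistance. An f1 origin and leftover lac, T7 and T3 cloning-vector elements are also present. The depositor notes that the plasmid can recombine during propagation, a common issue with LTR-containing vectors. Typical uses are producing lentivirus to overexpress PML, either alone or within pooled transcription factor screens such as directed differentiation studies.
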