Addgene plasmid #142119: TFORF2503
Purpose: Lentiviral vector for overexpressing transcription factor ORFs with unique 24-bp barcodes. Barcodes facilitate identification of transcription factors in pooled screens.
Depositing lab: Feng Zhang. Depositing organization: Broad Institute. Publication: A transcription factor atlas of directed differentiation. Joung J, Ma S, Tay T, Geiger-Schuller KR, Kirchgatterer PC, Verdine VK, Guo B, Arias-Garcia MA, Allen WE, Singh A, Kuksenko O, Abudayyeh OO, Gootenberg JS, Fu Z, Macrae RK, Buenrostro JD, Regev A, Zhang F. Cell. 2023 Jan 5;186(1):209-229.e26. doi: 10.1016/j.cell.2022.11.026. PubMed 36608654.
Backbone
  Vector backbone: pLX_TRC317
  Backbone manufacturer: Broad Institute Genetic Perturbation Platform
  Backbone size w/o insert (bp): 8264
  Vector type: Mammalian Expression, Lentiviral
  Selectable markers: Puromycin
Growth in bacteria
  Bacterial resistance: Ampicillin, 100 μg/mL
  Growth temperature: 37°C
  Growth strain: NEB Stable
  Copy number: High Copy
Gene/Insert
  Gene/Insert name: PML
  Species: H. sapiens (human)
  Insert size (bp): 1937
  Entrez Gene: PML (a.k.a. MYL, PP8675, RNF71, TRIM19)
  Promoter: EF1a
  Cloning method: Unknown
  Sequencing primers: 5′ GGGTGGAGACTGAAGTTAGGCCAG; 3′ CACATAGCGTAAAAGGAGCAACATAG
Terms and licenses: Academic/Nonprofit Terms; Industry Terms: Not Available to Industry
Depositor comments: NM_033240,ENST00000435786 . The transcription factor ORF portion of this plasmid was synthesized by Genewiz. Please test multiple small colonies in case of plasmid recombination. To make this collection available in a timely manner, a portion of this collection was not fully sequenced by Addgene. If an Addgene verified full plasmid sequence is not available, please contact us prior to placing an order to request the full sequence.
How to cite: TFORF2503 was a gift from Feng Zhang (Addgene plasmid # 142119 ; http://n2t.net/addgene:142119 ; RRID:Addgene_142119)
