>Addgene plasmid #142119 | TFORF2503 | depositor partial sequence | sequence record 278494 | Insert
ACCGCCACCATGGAGCCTGCACCCGCCCGATCTCCGAGGCCCCAGCAGGACCCCGCCCGGCCCCAGGAGC
CCACCATGCCTCCCCCCGAGACCCCCTCTGAAGGCCGCCAGCCCAGCCCCAGCCCCAGCCCTACAGAGCG
AGCCCCCGCTTCGGAGGAGGAGTTCCAGTTTCTGCGCTGCCAGCAATGCCAGGCGGAAGCCAAGTGCCCG
AAGCTGCTGCCTTGTCTGCACACGCTGTGCTCAGGATGCCTGGAGGCGTCGGGCATGCAGTGCCCCATCT
GCCAGGCGCCCTGGCCCCTAGGTGCAGACACACCCGCCCTGGATAACGTCTTTTTCGAGAGTCTGCAGCG
GCGCCTGTCGGTGTACCGGCAGATTGTGGATGCGCAGGCTGTGTGCACCCGCTGCAAAGAGTCGGCCGAC
TTCTGGTGCTTTGAGTGCGAGCAGCTCCTCTGCGCCAAGTGCTTCGAGGCACACCAGTGGTTCCTCAAGC
ACGAGGCCCGGCCCCTAGCAGAGCTGCGCAACCAGTCGGTGCGTGAGTTCCTGGACGGCACCCGCAAGAC
CAACAACATCTTCTGCTCCAACCCCAACCACCGCACCCCTACGCTGACCAGCATCTACTGCCGAGGATGT
TCCAAGCCGCTGTGCTGCTCGTGCGCGCTCCTTGACAGCAGCCACAGTGAGCTCAAGTGCGACATCAGCG
CAGAGATCCAGCAGCGACAGGAGGAGCTGGACGCCATGACGCAGGCGCTGCAGGAGCAGGATAGTGCCTT
TGGCGCGGTTCACGCGCAGATGCACGCGGCCGTCGGCCAGCTGGGCCGCGCGCGTGCCGAGACCGAGGAG
CTGATCCGCGAGCGCGTGCGCCAGGTGGTAGCTCACGTGCGGGCTCAGGAGCGCGAGCTGCTGGAGGCTG
TGGACGCGCGGTACCAGCGCGACTACGAGGAGATGGCCAGTCGGCTGGGCCGCCTGGATGCTGTGCTGCA
GCGCATCCGCACGGGCAGCGCGCTGGTGCAGAGGATGAAGTGCTACGCCTCGGACCAGGAGGTGCTGGAC
ATGCACGGTTTCCTGCGCCAGGCGCTCTGCCGCCTGCGCCAGGAGGAGCCCCAGAGCCTGCAAGCTGCCG
TGCGCACCGATGGCTTCGACGAGTTCAAGGTGCGCCTGCAGGACCTCAGCTCTTGCATCACCCAGGGGAA
AGATGCAGCTGTATCCAAGAAAGCCAGCCCAGAGGCTGCCAGCACTCCCAGGGACCCTATTGACGTTGAC
CTGCCCGAGGAGGCAGAGAGAGTGAAGGCCCAGGTTCAGGCCCTGGGGCTGGCTGAAGCCCAGCCTATGG
CTGTGGTACAGTCAGTGCCCGGGGCACACCCCGTGCCAGTGTACGCCTTCTCCATCAAAGGCCCTTCCTA
TGGAGAGGATGTCTCCAATACAACGACAGCCCAGAAGAGGAAGTGCAGCCAGACCCAGTGCCCCAGGAAG
GTCATCAAGATGGAGTCTGAGGAGGGGAAGGAGGCAAGGTTGGCTCGGAGCTCCCCGGAGCAGCCCAGGC
CCAGCACCTCCAAGGCAGTCTCACCACCCCACCTGGATGGACCGCCTAGCCCCAGGAGCCCCGTCATAGG
AAGTGAGGTCTTCCTGCCCAACAGCAACCACGTGGCCAGTGGCGCCGGGGAGGCAGAGGAACGCGTTGTG
GTGATCAGCAGCTCGGAAGACTCAGATGCCGAAAACTCGGTGAGTGGCCCAGAAGTTCAGCCCAGGACTC
CTGCCTCCCCCCATTTCAGGTCCCAGGGGGCACAGCCACAGCAGGTGACTCTCAGACTTGCCTTGCGCCT
GGGGAATTTTCCAGTGAGGCATTAGTAATGAACTAGTCCGTAACTTGAAAGTATTTCGATTTCTTGGCTT
TATATATCTTGTGGAAAGGACGACACTACAAACACAACGTTAGTAGC
