>Addgene plasmid #142119 | TFORF2503 | depositor partial sequence | sequence record 278495 | Barcode
CACTACAAACACAACGTTAGTAGC
